Addgene plasmid #187806: GB3681
Purpose: Transcriptional unit for expression of alcohol O-acetyltransferase from Saccharomyces cerevisiae S288C, codon optimized for Nicotiana.
Depositing lab: Diego Orzaez. Depositing organization: Instituto de Biologia Molecular y Celular de Plantas. Publication: Tunable control of insect pheromone biosynthesis in Nicotiana benthamiana. Kallam K, Moreno-Gimenez E, Mateos-Fernandez R, Tansley C, Gianoglio S, Orzaez D, Patron N. Plant Biotechnol J. 2023 Apr 9. doi: 10.1111/pbi.14048. PubMed 37032497.
Backbone
  Vector backbone: pDGB3_alpha2
  Vector type: Plant Expression
Growth in bacteria
  Bacterial resistance: Kanamycin, 50 μg/mL
  Growth temperature: 37°C
  Growth strain: DH5alpha
  Copy number: High Copy
Gene/Insert
  Gene/Insert name: ScATF1
  Species: Synthetic
  Cloning method: Restriction Enzyme; 5′ cloning site Unknown (unknown if destroyed)
Terms and licenses: Academic/Nonprofit Terms; Industry Terms: Not Available to Industry
How to cite: GB3681 was a gift from Diego Orzaez (Addgene plasmid # 187806 ; http://n2t.net/addgene:187806 ; RRID:Addgene_187806)
