[The description below was written by a language model from this plasmid's Addgene catalogue record and pLannotate feature annotations shown in this document.]
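Description:
GB3681 is a plant expression plasmid built in the pDGB3_alpha2 backbone, a binary T-DNA vector of about 9.2 kb. It is propagated in E. coli through a high-copy ColE1/pUC-type origin, with a pBR322 bom region and a remnant of rop nearby, and is selected with kanamycin through an aph(3')-Ia resistance gene. The pVS1 replication module (oriV, RepA and the StaA stability protein) is the type of replicon that allows binary vectors to be maintained in Agrobacterium. This fits with the nopaline-type left and right T-DNA border repeats that flank the payload and define the segment transferred into plant cells.

Between the borders sits a single transcriptional unit. A CaMV 35S promoter, a strong constitutive plant promoter, is followed by a fragment of the tobacco mosaic virus Ω leader, a translational enhancer. These drive the coding sequence of ScATF1, and the unit is terminated by a partial CaMV polyadenylation signal. ScATF1 is the alcohol O-acetyltransferase of Saccharomyces cerevisiae S288C, supplied here as a synthetic gene codon optimized for Nicotiana. The enzyme uses acetyl-CoA to convert a broad range of alcohols into their acetate esters. No plant selectable marker, tag or reporter is annotated within the T-DNA.

The associated work concerns tunable control of insect pheromone biosynthesis in Nicotiana benthamiana. In that context, the construct presumably supplies the acetylation step that turns alcohols into acetate esters, although the record itself states only that it is a transcriptional unit for ScATF1 expression. The cloning sites used for assembly are not recorded.
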