Features (pLannotate 1.2.2; 15 found; start..end, strand, type, name):
    848..1042    +  rep_origin     pVS1 oriV: origin of replication for the Pseudomonas plasmid pVS1 (Heeb et al., 2000)
   1245..1284    +  CDS            rop (fragment): Rop protein, which maintains plasmids at low copy number; rop
   1386..1526    +  misc_feature   bom: basis of mobility region from pBR322
   1712..2300    -  rep_origin     ori: high-copy-number ColE1/pMB1/pBR322/pUC origin of replication
   2388..3203    -  CDS            KanR: aminoglycoside phosphotransferase; aph(3')-Ia; confers resistance to kanamycin in bacteria or G418 (Geneticin®) in eukaryotes
   3636..3660    +  misc_feature   LB T-DNA repeat: left border repeat from nopaline C58 T-DNA
   4298..4642    +  promoter       CaMV 35S promoter: strong constitutive promoter from cauliflower mosaic virus
   4595..4641    +  promoter       minimal CaMV 35S promoter: minimal 35S promoter from cauliflower mosaic virus
   4674..4699    +  misc_feature   TMV Ω (fragment): translational enhancer from the tobacco mosaic virus 5'-leader sequence (Gallie et al., 1988)
   4716..6290    +  CDS            ATF1: ATF1_YEAST - Experimental evidence at protein level: Swiss-Prot protein existence level 1. Major alcohol O-acetyltransferase that uses acetyl-CoA to synthesize acetate esters from various alcohols, producing ethyl acetate, isoamyl acetate, isobutyl acetate, butyl acetate, hexyl acetate, heptyl acetate and octyl acetate (PubMed:7764365, PubMed:9758847, PubMed:10653746, PubMed:12937998, PubMed:16845703, PubMed:18597084, PubMed:17891501, PubMed:25306884, PubMed:28160314). The alcohol acyltransferase activity is promiscuous with regard to alcohol but relatively specific for acetyl-CoA since ATF1 d
   6359..6518    +  polyA_signal   CaMV poly(A) signal (fragment): cauliflower mosaic virus polyadenylation signal
   6540..6564    +  misc_feature   RB T-DNA repeat: right border repeat from nopaline C58 T-DNA
   6904..7305    +  CDS            Y4CG_SINFN (fragment): Protein inferred from homology: Swiss-Prot protein existence level 3. From Sinorhizobium fredii (strain NBRC 101917 / NGR234).
   7865..8494    +  CDS            pVS1 StaA: stability protein from the Pseudomonas plasmid pVS1 (Heeb et al., 2000)
   8923..782     +  CDS            pVS1 RepA (across the origin): replication protein from the Pseudomonas plasmid pVS1 (Heeb et al., 2000)
>Addgene plasmid #187806 | GB3681 | addgene full sequence | sequence record 377701 | Addgene NGS Result
TGGCCGTTTTCCGTCTGTCGAAGCGTGACCGACGAGCTGGCGAGGTGATCCGCTACGAGCTTCCAGACGG
GCACGTAGAGGTTTCCGCAGGGCCGGCCGGCATGGCCAGTGTGTGGGATTACGACCTGGTACTGATGGCG
GTTTCCCATCTAACCGAATCCATGAACCGATACCGGGAAGGGAAGGGAGACAAGCCCGGCCGCGTGTTCC
GTCCACACGTTGCGGACGTACTCAAGTTCTGCCGGCGAGCCGATGGCGGAAAGCAGAAAGACGACCTGGT
AGAAACCTGCATTCGGTTAAACACCACGCACGTTGCCATGCAGCGTACGAAGAAGGCCAAGAACGGCCGC
CTGGTGACGGTATCCGAGGGTGAAGCCTTGATTAGCCGCTACAAGATCGTAAAGAGCGAAACCGGGCGGC
CGGAGTACATCGAGATCGAGCTAGCTGATTGGATGTACCGCGAGATCACAGAAGGCAAGAACCCGGACGT
GCTGACGGTTCACCCCGATTACTTTTTGATCGATCCCGGCATCGGCCGTTTTCTCTACCGCCTGGCACGC
CGCGCCGCAGGCAAGGCAGAAGCCAGATGGTTGTTCAAGACGATCTACGAACGCAGTGGCAGCGCCGGAG
AGTTCAAGAAGTTCTGTTTCACCGTGCGCAAGCTGATCGGGTCAAATGACCTGCCGGAGTACGATTTGAA
GGAGGAGGCGGGGCAGGCTGGCCCGATCCTAGTCATGCGCTACCGCAACCTGATCGAGGGCGAAGCATCC
GCCGGTTCCTAATGTACGGAGCAGATGCTAGGGCAAATTGCCCTAGCAGGGGAAAAAGGTCGAAAAGGAC
TCTTTCCTGTGGATAGCACGTACATTGGGAACCCAAAGCCGTACATTGGGAACCGGAACCCGTACATTGG
GAACCCAAAGCCGTACATTGGGAACCGGTCACACATGTAAGTGACTGATATAAAAGAGAAAAAAGGCGAT
TTTTCCGCCTAAAACTCTTTAAAACTTATTAAAACTCTTAAAACCCGCCTGGCCTGTGCATAACTGTCTG
GCCAGCGCACAGCCGAAGAGCTGCAAAAAGCGCCTACCCTTCGGTCGCTGCGCTCCCTACGCCCCGCCGC
TTCGCGTCGGCCTATCGCGGCCGCTGGCCGCTCAAAAATGGCTGGCCTACGGCCAGGCAATCTACCAGGG
CGCGGACAAGCCGCGCCGTCGCCACTCGACCGCCGGCGCCCACATCAAGGCACCCTGCCTCGCGCGTTTC
GGTGATGACGGTGAAAACCTCTGACACATGCAGCTCCCGGTGACGGTCACAGCTTGTCTGTAAGCGGATG
CCGGGAGCAGACAAGCCCGTCAGGGCGCGTCAGCGGGTGTTGGCGGGTGTCGGGGCGCAGCCATGACCCA
GTCACGTAGCGATAGCGGAGTGTATACTGGCTTAACTATGCGGCATCAGAGCAGATTGTACTGAGAGTGC
ACCATATGCGGTGTGAAATACCGCACAGATGCGTAAGGAGAAAATACCGCATCAGGCGCTCTTCCGCTTC
CTCGCTCACTGACTCGCTGCGCTCGGTCGTTCGGCTGCGGCGAGCGGTATCAGCTCACTCAAAGGCGGTA
ATACGGTTATCCACAGAATCAGGGGATAACGCAGGAAAGAACATGTGAGCAAAAGGCCAGCAAAAGGCCA
GGAACCGTAAAAAGGCCGCGTTGCTGGCGTTTTTCCATAGGCTCCGCCCCCCTGACGAGCATCACAAAAA
TCGACGCTCAAGTCAGAGGTGGCGAAACCCGACAGGACTATAAAGATACCAGGCGTTTCCCCCTGGAAGC
TCCCTCGTGCGCTCTCCTGTTCCGACCCTGCCGCTTACCGGATACCTGTCCGCCTTTCTCCCTTCGGGAA
GCGTGGCGCTTTCTCATAGCTCACGCTGTAGGTATCTCAGTTCGGTGTAGGTCGTTCGCTCCAAGCTGGG
CTGTGTGCACGAACCCCCCGTTCAGCCCGACCGCTGCGCCTTATCCGGTAACTATCGTCTTGAGTCCAAC
CCGGTAAGACACGACTTATCGCCACTGGCAGCAGCCACTGGTAACAGGATTAGCAGAGCGAGGTATGTAG
GCGGTGCTACAGAGTTCTTGAAGTGGTGGCCTAACTACGGCTACACTAGAAGGACAGTATTTGGTATCTG
CGCTCTGCTGAAGCCAGTTACCTTCGGAAAAAGAGTTGGTAGCTCTTGATCCGGCAAACAAACCACCGCT
GGTAGCGGTGGTTTTTTTGTTTGCAAGCAGCAGATTACGCGCAGAAAAAAAGGATCTCAAGAAGATCCTT
TGATCTTTTCTACGGGGTCTGACGCTCAGTGGAACGAAAACTCACGTTAAGGGATTTTGGTCATGCATTC
TAGGTGATTAGAAAAACTCATCGAGCATCAAATGAAACTGCAATTTATTCATATCAGGATTATCAATACC
ATATTTTTGAAAAAGCCGTTTCTGTAATGAAGGAGAAAACTCACCGAGGCAGTTCCATAGGATGGCAAGA
TCCTGGTATCGGTCTGCGATTCCGACTCGTCCAACATCAATACAACCTATTAATTTCCCCTCGTCAAAAA
TAAGGTTATCAAGTGAGAAATCACCATGAGTGACGACTGAATCCGGTGAGAATGGCAAAAGTTTATGCAT
TTCTTTCCAGACTTGTTCAACAGGCCAGCCATTACGCTCGTCATCAAAATCACTCGCATCAACCAAACCG
TTATTCATTCGTGATTGCGCCTGAGCGAGTCGAAATACGCGATCGCTGTTAAAAGGACAATTACAAACAG
GAATCGAATGCAACCGGCGCAGGAACACTGCCAGCGCATCAACAATATTTTCACCTGAATCAGGATATTC
TTCTAATACCTGGAATGCTGTTTTCCCTGGGATCGCAGTGGTGAGTAACCATGCATCATCAGGAGTACGG
ATAAAATGCTTGATGGTCGGAAGAGGCATAAATTCCGTCAGCCAGTTTAGTCTGACCATCTCATCTGTAA
CATCATTGGCAACGCTACCTTTGCCATGTTTCAGAAACAACTCTGGCGCATCGGGCTTCCCATACAATCG
GTAGATTGTCGCACCTGATTGCCCGACATTATCGCGAGCCCATTTATACCCATATAAATCAGCATCCATG
TTGGAATTTAATCGCGGCCTTGAGCAAGACGTTTCCCGTTGAATATGGCTCATAACAGAACTTATTATTT
CCTTCCTCTTTTCTACAGTATTTAAAGATACCCCAAGAAGCTAATTATAACAAGACGAACTCCAATTCAC
TGTTCCTTGCATTCTAAAACCTTAAATACCAGAAAACAGCTTTTTCAAAGTTGTTTTCAAAGTTGGCGTA
TAACATAGTATCGACGGAGCCGATTTTGAAACCGCGGTGATCACAGGCAGCAACGCTCTGTCATCGTTAC
AATCAACATGCTACCCTCCGCGAGATCATCCGTGTTTCAAACCCGGCAGCTTAGTTGCCGTTCTTCCGAA
TAGCATCGGTAACATGAGCAAAGTCTGCCGCCTTACAACGGCTCTCCCGCTGACGCCGTCCCGGACTGAT
GGGCTGCCTGTATCGAGTGGTGATTTTGTGCCGAGCTGCCGGTCGGGGAGCTGTTGGCTGGCTGGTGGCA
GGATATATTGTGGTGTAAACATAACAAGCTTCGTCTCAGTCAGGAGACTAGAGCCAAGCTGATCTCCTTT
GCCCCGGAGATCACCATGGACGACTTTCTCTATCTCTACGATCTAGGAAGAAAGTTCGACGGAGAAGGTG
ACGATACCATGTTCACCACCGATAATGAGAAGATTAGCCTCTTCAATTTCAGAAAGAATGCTGACCCACA
GATGGTTAGAGAGGCCTACGCGGCAGGTCTGATCAAGACGATCTACCCGAGTAATAATCTCCAGGAGATC
AAATACCTTCCCAAGAAGGTTAAAGATGCAGTCAAAAGATTCAGGACTAACTGCATCAAGAACACAGAGA
AAGATATATTTCTCAAGATCAGAAGTACTATTCCAGTATGGACGATTCAAGGCTTGCTTCATAAACCAAG
GCAAGTAATAGAGATTGGAGTCTCTAAGAAAGTAGTTCCTACTGAATCAAAGGCCATGGAGTCAAAAATT
CAGATCGAGGATCTAACAGAACTCGCCGTGAAGACTGGCGAACAGTTCATACAGAGTCTTTTACGACTCA
ATGACAAGAAGAAAATCTTCGTCAACATGGTGGAGCACGACACTCTCGTCTACTCCAAGAATATCAAAGA
TACAGTCTCAGAAGACCAAAGGGCTATTGAGACTTTTCAACAAAGGGTAATATCGGGAAACCTCCTCGGA
TTCCATTGCCCAGCTATCTGTCACTTCATCAAAAGGACAGTAGAAAAGGAAGGTGGCACCTACAAATGCC
ATCATTGCGATAAAGGAAAGGCTATCGTTCAAGATGCCCCTGCCGACAGTGGTCCCAAAGATGGACCCCC
ACCCACGAGGAGCATCGTGGAAAAAGAAGACGTTCCAACCACGTCTTCAAAGCAAGTGGATTGATGTGAT
ATCTCCACTGACGTAAGGGATGACGCACAATCCCACTATCCTTCGCAAGACCCTTCCTCTATATAAGGAA
GTTCATTTCATTTGGAGAGGACTCCGGTATTTTTACAACAATTACCACAACAAAACAAACAACAAACAAC
ATTACAATTTACTATTCTAGTCGAAATGAATGAAATTGACGAAAAGAACCAAGCACCGGTCCAGCAAGAA
TGCCTCAAAGAAATGATCCAAAACGGTCATGCCCGACGAATGGGGAGTGTCGAGGACCTTTATGTAGCTC
TCAATAGACAAAACCTGTACCGAAACTTTTGCACATATGGAGAACTTTCAGACTATTGTACGCGAGATCA
ACTCACCCTGGCTCTCCGTGAAATTTGTTTGAAGAATCCGACCCTGCTTCACATCGTGTTACCTACGCGT
TGGCCAAACCACGAAAACTACTATCGTTCCTCCGAATATTACTCAAGACCGCATCCCGTTCACGATTACA
TCTCCGTTTTGCAAGAATTAAAATTAAGCGGGGTCGTACTTAATGAACAACCTGAGTATTCAGCTGTTAT
GAAGCAAATTTTAGAAGAATTCAAAAATAGTAAGGGTTCTTACACAGCTAAGATATTTAAACTTACTACA
ACTCTCACGATTCCTTACTTCGGCCCTACAGGACCGTCATGGCGATTAATTTGTCTTCCCGAAGAGCATA
CGGAGAAATGGAAGAAATTCATATTCGTTAGCAATCACTGCATGAGTGATGGACGATCTAGTATACACTT
TTTTCATGATCTTAGAGATGAGCTTAATAACATAAAGACTCCTCCAAAAAAGCTCGACTACATCTTCAAG
TACGAGGAGGATTATCAACTCTTAAGAAAGCTCCCCGAGCCAATAGAAAAGGTGATCGACTTTCGTCCCC
CATACCTGTTTATACCGAAGAGCCTCCTTTCTGGATTTATCTATAACCACCTGAGATTCTCATCAAAGGG
AGTCTGTATGAGGATGGACGATGTTGAAAAGACAGATGATGTTGTCACGGAAATTATAAACATAAGCCCA
ACTGAATTCCAGGCCATAAAAGCAAATATCAAATCAAACATCCAGGGAAAGTGCACGATAACACCTTTTT
TACACGTTTGTTGGTTTGTGAGCTTACACAAATGGGGTAAATTTTTCAAGCCCCTCAATTTCGAGTGGCT
TACAGATATATTCATACCTGCCGATTGCAGATCACAACTCCCCGATGATGACGAGATGCGTCAGATGTAT
CGATATGGTGCCAATGTCGGGTTCATAGACTTCACTCCATGGATCAGCGAGTTCGACATGAATGATAATA
AGGAGAATTTCTGGCCGTTAATTGAGCATTACCACGAGGTAATTAGTGAAGCCTTAAGGAATAAAAAGCA
CCTCCATGGCTTAGGGTTCAACATCCAAGGTTTCGTTCAGAAGTATGTCAATATCGATAAAGTCATGTGC
GATAGGGCTATCGGCAAAAGACGAGGTGGTACGCTGTTATCTAATGTGGGGTTATTTAATCAGCTGGAGG
AGCCAGACGCCAAATACAGTATCTGTGATTTGGCATTTGGCCAATTTCAGGGATCATGGCATCAAGCTTT
CTCCTTGGGAGTGTGTTCTACTAATGTTAAGGGCATGAACATAGTGGTTGCCTCCACGAAAAATGTCGTA
GGCAGTCAAGAGTCTTTAGAAGAGTTGTGTTCCATTTATAAGGCTCTTCTGCTGGGACCATAGGCTTCGG
CCATGCTAGAGTCCGCAAAAATCACCAGTCTCTCTCTACAAATCTATCTCTCTCTATTTTTCTCCAGAAT
AATGTGTGAGTAGTTCCCAGATAAGGGAATTAGGGTTCTTATAGGGTTTCGCTCATGTGTTGAGCATATA
AGAAACCCTTAGTATGTATTTGTATTTGTAAAATACTTCTATCAATAAAATTTCTAATTCCTAAAACCAA
AATCCAGTGACCTCGCTTGAGACGAAGCTTGACAGGATATATTGGCGGGTAAACCTAAGAGAAAAGAGCG
TTTATTAGAATAATCGGATATTTAAAAGGGCGTGAAAAGGTTTATCCGTTCGTCCATTTGTATGTGCATG
CCAACCACAGGGTTCCCCTCGGGATCAAAGTACTTTGATCCAACCCCTCCGCTGCTATAGTGCAGTCGGC
TTCTGACGTTCAGTGCAGCCGTCATCTGAAAACGACATGTCGCACAAGTCCTAAGTTACGCGACAGGCTG
CCGCCCTGCCCTTTTCCTGGCGTTTTCTTGTCGCGTGTTTTAGTCGCATAAAGTAGAATACTTGCGACTA
GAACCGGAGACATTACGCCATGAACAAGAGCGCCGCCGCTGGCCTGCTGGGCTATGCCCGCGTCAGCACC
GACGACCAGGACTTGACCAACCAACGGGCCGAACTGCACGCGGCCGGCTGCACCAAGCTGTTTTCCGAGA
AGATCACCGGCACCAGGCGCGACCGCCCGGAGCTGGCCAGGATGCTTGACCACCTACGCCCTGGCGACGT
TGTGACAGTGACCAGGCTAGACCGCCTGGCCCGCAGCACCCGCGACCTACTGGACATTGCCGAGCGCATC
CAGGAGGCCGGCGCGGGCCTGCGTAGCCTGGCAGAGCCGTGGGCCGACACCACCACGCCGGCCGGCCGCA
TGGTGTTGACCGTGTTCGCCGGCATTGCCGAGTTCGAGCGTTCCCTAATCATCGACCGCACCCGGAGCGG
GCGCGAGGCCGCCAAGGCCCGAGGCGTGAAGTTTGGCCCCCGCCCTACCCTCACCCCGGCACAGATCGCG
CACGCCCGCGAGCTGATCGACCAGGAAGGCCGCACCGTGAAAGAGGCGGCTGCACTGCTTGGCGTGCATC
GCTCGACCCTGTACCGCGCACTTGAGCGCAGCGAGGAAGTGACGCCCACCGAGGCCAGGCGGCGCGGTGC
CTTCCGTGAGGACGCATTGACCGAGGCCGACGCCCTGGCGGCCGCCGAGAATGAACGCCAAGAGGAACAA
GCATGAAACCGCACCAGGACGGCCAGGACGAACCGTTTTTCATTACCGAAGAGATCGAGGCGGAGATGAT
CGCGGCCGGGTACGTGTTCGAGCCGCCCGCGCACCTCTCAACCGTGCGGCTGCATGAAATCCTGGCCGGT
TTGTCTGATGCCAAGCTGGCGGCCTGGCCGGCCAGCTTGGCCGCTGAAGAAACCGAGCGCCGCCGTCTAA
AAAGGTGATGTGTATTTGAGTAAAACAGCTTGCGTCATGCGGTCGCTGCGTATATGATGCGATGAGTAAA
TAAACAAATACGCAAGGGGAACGCATGAAGGTTATCGCTGTACTTAACCAGAAAGGCGGGTCAGGCAAGA
CGACCATCGCAACCCATCTAGCCCGCGCCCTGCAACTCGCCGGGGCCGATGTTCTGTTAGTCGATTCCGA
TCCCCAGGGCAGTGCCCGCGATTGGGCGGCCGTGCGGGAAGATCAACCGCTAACCGTTGTCGGCATCGAC
CGCCCGACGATTGACCGCGACGTGAAGGCCATCGGCCGGCGCGACTTCGTAGTGATCGACGGAGCGCCCC
AGGCGGCGGACTTGGCTGTGTCCGCGATCAAGGCAGCCGACTTCGTGCTGATTCCGGTGCAGCCAAGCCC
TTACGACATATGGGCCACCGCCGACCTGGTGGAGCTGGTTAAGCAGCGCATTGAGGTCACGGATGGAAGG
CTACAAGCGGCCTTTGTCGTGTCGCGGGCGATCAAAGGCACGCGCATCGGCGGTGAGGTTGCCGAGGCGC
TGGCCGGGTACGAGCTGCCCATTCTTGAGTCCCGTATCACGCAGCGCGTGAGCTACCCAGGCACTGCCGC
CGCCGGCACAACCGTTCTTGAATCAGAACCCGAGGGCGACGCTGCCCGCGAGGTCCAGGCGCTGGCCGCT
GAAATTAAATCAAAACTCATTTGAGTTAATGAGGTAAAGAGAAAATGAGCAAAAGCACAAACACGCTAAG
TGCCGGCCGTCCGAGCGCACGCAGCAGCAAGGCTGCAACGTTGGCCAGCCTGGCAGACACGCCAGCCATG
AAGCGGGTCAACTTTCAGTTGCCGGCGGAGGATCACACCAAGCTGAAGATGTACGCGGTACGCCAAGGCA
AGACCATTACCGAGCTGCTATCTGAATACATCGCGCAGCTACCAGAGTAAATGAGCAAATGAATAAATGA
GTAGATGAATTTTAGCGGCTAAAGGAGGCGGCATGGAAAATCAAGAACAACCAGGCACCGACGCCGTGGA
ATGCCCCATGTGTGGAGGAACGGGCGGTTGGCCAGGCGTAAGCGGCTGGGTTGCCTGCCGGCCCTGCAAT
GGCACTGGAACCCCCAAGCCCGAGGAATCGGCGTGAGCGGTCGCAAACCATCCGGCCCGGTACAAATCGG
CGCGGCGCTGGGTGATGACCTGGTGGAGAAGTTGAAGGCCGCGCAGGCCGCCCAGCGGCAACGCATCGAG
GCAGAAGCACGCCCCGGTGAATCGTGGCAAGCGGCCGCTGATCGAATCCGCAAAGAATCCCGGCAACCGC
CGGCAGCCGGTGCGCCGTCGATTAGGAAGCCGCCCAAGGGCGACGAGCAACCAGATTTTTTCGTTCCGAT
GCTCTATGACGTGGGCACCCGCGATAGTCGCAGCATCATGGACG
